Addgene plasmid #103704: LSB-hsa-miR-651-5p
Purpose: Used to sense miRNA activity using fluorescence based tools. hsa-miR-651-5p target in 3' UTR of of mKate. miRNA activity can be measured by the repression of mKate2 relative to EBFP2 fluorescent proteins . Plasmid is inherently unstable; please see Depositor Comments
Depositing lab: Ron Weiss. Depositing organization: Massachusetts Institute of Technology. Publication: A mixed antagonistic/synergistic miRNA repression model enables accurate predictions of multi-input miRNA sensor activity. Gam JJ, Babb J, Weiss R. Nat Commun. 2018 Jun 22;9(1):2430. doi: 10.1038/s41467-018-04575-0. PubMed 29934631.
Backbone
  Vector backbone: Low Sensor Backbone (LSB)
  Vector type: Mammalian Expression, Synthetic Biology
Growth in bacteria
  Bacterial resistance: Ampicillin and Kanamycin, 100 & 50 μg/mL
  Growth temperature: 30°C
  Growth strain: NEB Stable
  Copy number: High Copy
Gene/Insert
  Gene/Insert name: hsa-miR-651-5p target
  Species: H. sapiens (human)
  Entrez Gene: MIR651 (a.k.a. MIRN651, hsa-mir-651, mir-651)
  Promoter: EF-1a
  Cloning method: Gibson Cloning
Terms and licenses: Academic/Nonprofit Terms; Industry Terms: Not Available to Industry
Depositor comments: Please note that this plasmid is inherently unstable due to a repeating poly A element. We recommend performing a diagnostic digest on multiple colonies upon receipt. The depositors would like to note the presence of several discrepancies between the depositor sequence and physical plasmid sequence. In particular, the sequences upstream and downstream of the puromycin coding region have 10 bp insertions which do not affect the ability to perform puromycin selection. The sequences for those regions within the physical plasmids are as follows: Upstream of Puro: GAATTCGACCGCCTGTCTCAAGGTGCCACC; Downstream of Puro: GCTTTGAGACTACGCGTGAATTCACTCCTC. Please contact if you are interested in this plasmid prior to placing an order.
How to cite: LSB-hsa-miR-651-5p was a gift from Ron Weiss (Addgene plasmid # 103704 ; http://n2t.net/addgene:103704 ; RRID:Addgene_103704)
