[The description below was written by a language model from this plasmid's Addgene catalogue record and pLannotate feature annotations shown in this document.]
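Description:
LSB-hsa-miR-651-5p is a mammalian expression plasmid from a synthetic-biology miRNA sensor series, built on the Low Sensor Backbone (LSB). It reports the activity of human miR-651-5p by fluorescence. The 11 kb plasmid replicates in E. coli from a high-copy ColE1/pUC-type origin. It carries both a β-lactamase gene (ampicillin) and an aph(3')-Ia gene (kanamycin), and the record lists selection with both antibiotics. Remnants of a lac promoter/operator region are also annotated in the backbone.

The payload consists of two parallel transcription units of the same design. Each has a human EF-1α core promoter with its intron A, a fluorescent protein coding sequence flanked by Gateway attB1/attB2 scars (with attB4 upstream of the promoter), and a rabbit β-globin 3' region with a polyadenylation signal. One unit encodes the red protein mKate2 and, according to the record, holds the hsa-miR-651-5p target in its 3' UTR. The target site is not separately annotated in the feature table, but it presumably lies in the unannotated stretch between attB2 and the β-globin sequence. The other unit encodes EBFP2 without a target and acts as an internal normaliser. Active miR-651-5p in transfected cells represses mKate2 relative to EBFP2, so the red-to-blue ratio measures miRNA activity independently of plasmid dosage.

A puromycin N-acetyltransferase gene with its own β-globin poly(A) allows puromycin selection in mammalian cells, although no promoter for it is annotated. The depositor notes that the repeated poly(A) elements make the plasmid inherently unstable. The depositor also notes that the physical plasmid differs slightly from the deposited sequence, with short insertions flanking the puromycin coding region that do not affect selection.
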