Features (pLannotate 1.2.2; 28 found; start..end, strand, type, name):
     87..675     -  rep_origin     ori: high-copy-number ColE1/pMB1/pBR322/pUC origin of replication
    846..1706    -  CDS            AmpR: β-lactamase; bla; confers resistance to ampicillin, carbenicillin, and related antibiotics
   1707..1778    -  promoter       AmpR promoter: bla
   1857..2456    +  CDS            PuroR: puromycin N-acetyltransferase; pac from Streptomyces alboniger; confers resistance to puromycin
   2461..2541    +  CDS            HBB (fragment): HBB_PONPY - Experimental evidence at transcript level: Swiss-Prot protein existence level 2. Involved in oxygen transport from the lung to the various peripheral tissues. From Pongo pygmaeus (Bornean orangutan).
   2612..2667    +  polyA_signal   β-globin poly(A) signal: rabbit β-globin polyadenylation signal (Gil and Proudfoot, 1987)
   3646..3666    +  protein_bind   attB4: mutant version of attB; core recombination site for the Gateway® BP reaction BP Clonase™
   3734..3945    +  promoter       EF-1α core promoter: core promoter for human elongation factor EF-1α
   3946..4884    +  intron         EF-1α intron A: intron upstream of the start codon of human EF-1α
   4911..4931    +  protein_bind   attB1: mutant version of attB; core recombination site for the Gateway® BP reaction BP Clonase™
   4951..5646    +  CDS            mKate2: mKate2 is a basic (constitutively fluorescent) red fluorescent protein published in 2009, derived from Entacmaea quadricolor. It is reported to be a rapidly-maturing monomer with moderate acid sensitivity.
   5666..5690    -  protein_bind   attB2: mutant version of attB; recombination site for the Gateway® BP reaction BP Clonase™
   5834..5908    +  CDS            HBB (fragment): HBB_PONPY - Experimental evidence at transcript level: Swiss-Prot protein existence level 2. Involved in oxygen transport from the lung to the various peripheral tissues. From Pongo pygmaeus (Bornean orangutan).
   5979..6034    +  polyA_signal   β-globin poly(A) signal: rabbit β-globin polyadenylation signal (Gil and Proudfoot, 1987)
   6418..6443    +  misc_feature   SA: splice acceptor site
   7115..7135    +  protein_bind   attB4: mutant version of attB; core recombination site for the Gateway® BP reaction BP Clonase™
   7203..7414    +  promoter       EF-1α core promoter: core promoter for human elongation factor EF-1α
   7415..8353    +  intron         EF-1α intron A: intron upstream of the start codon of human EF-1α
   8380..8400    +  protein_bind   attB1: mutant version of attB; core recombination site for the Gateway® BP reaction BP Clonase™
   8411..9127    +  CDS            EBFP2: EBFP2 is a basic (constitutively fluorescent) blue fluorescent protein published in 2007, derived from Aequorea victoria. It is reported to be a rapidly-maturing monomer with moderate acid sensitivity.
   9135..9159    -  protein_bind   attB2: mutant version of attB; recombination site for the Gateway® BP reaction BP Clonase™
   9163..9243    +  CDS            HBB (fragment): HBB_PONPY - Experimental evidence at transcript level: Swiss-Prot protein existence level 2. Involved in oxygen transport from the lung to the various peripheral tissues. From Pongo pygmaeus (Bornean orangutan).
   9314..9369    +  polyA_signal   β-globin poly(A) signal: rabbit β-globin polyadenylation signal (Gil and Proudfoot, 1987)
   9752..9774    -  protein_bind   lac operator (fragment): The lac repressor binds to the lac operator to inhibit transcription in E. coli. This inhibition can be relieved by adding lactose or isopropyl-β-D-thiogalactopyranoside (IPTG). lac repressor encoded by lacI
   9778..9808    -  promoter       lac promoter: promoter for the E. coli lac operon
   9823..9844    -  protein_bind   CAP binding site: CAP binding activates transcription in the presence of cAMP. E. coli catabolite activator protein
   9857..9896    -  CDS            lacI (fragment): lac repressor; lacI; The lac repressor binds to the lac operator to inhibit transcription in E. coli. This inhibition can be relieved by adding lactose or isopropyl-β-D-thiogalactopyranoside (IPTG).
  10069..10878   +  CDS            KanR: aminoglycoside phosphotransferase; aph(3')-Ia; confers resistance to kanamycin in bacteria or G418 (Geneticin®) in eukaryotes
>Addgene plasmid #103704 | LSB-hsa-miR-651-5p | depositor full sequence | sequence record 196456 | Full Sequence
AATTGAGGGGATAACGCAGGAAAGAACATGTGAGCAAAAGGCCAGCAAAAGGCCAGGAACCGTAAAAAGG
CCGCGTTGCTGGCGTTTTTCCATAGGCTCCGCCCCCCTGACGAGCATCACAAAAATCGACGCTCAAGTCA
GAGGTGGCGAAACCCGACAGGACTATAAAGATACCAGGCGTTTCCCCCTGGAAGCTCCCTCGTGCGCTCT
CCTGTTCCGACCCTGCCGCTTACCGGATACCTGTCCGCCTTTCTCCCTTCGGGAAGCGTGGCGCTTTCTC
ATAGCTCACGCTGTAGGTATCTCAGTTCGGTGTAGGTCGTTCGCTCCAAGCTGGGCTGTGTGCACGAACC
CCCCGTTCAGCCCGACCGCTGCGCCTTATCCGGTAACTATCGTCTTGAGTCCAACCCGGTAAGACACGAC
TTATCGCCACTGGCAGCAGCCACTGGTAACAGGATTAGCAGAGCGAGGTATGTAGGCGGTGCTACAGAGT
TCTTGAAGTGGTGGCCTAACTACGGCTACACTAGAAGAACAGTATTTGGTATCTGCGCTCTGCTGAAGCC
AGTTACCTTCGGAAAAAGAGTTGGTAGCTCTTGATCCGGCAAACAAACCACCGCTGGTAGCGGTGGTTTT
TTTGTTTGCAAGCAGCAGATTACGCGCAGAAAAAAAGGATCTCAAGAAGATCCTTTGATCTTTTCTACGG
GGTCTGACGCTCAGTGGAACGAAAACTCACGTTAAGGGATTTTGGTCATGAGATTATCAAAAAGGATCTT
CACCTAGATCCTTTTAAATTAAAAATGAAGTTTTAAATCAATCTAAAGTATATATGAGTAAACTTGGTCT
GACAGTTACCAATGCTTAATCAGTGAGGCACCTATCTCAGCGATCTGTCTATTTCGTTCATCCATAGTTG
CCTGACTCCCCGTCGTGTAGATAACTACGATACGGGAGGGCTTACCATCTGGCCCCAGTGCTGCAATGAT
ACCGCGAGAACCACGCTCACCGGCTCCAGATTTATCAGCAATAAACCAGCCAGCCGGAAGGGCCGAGCGC
AGAAGTGGTCCTGCAACTTTATCCGCCTCCATCCAGTCTATTAATTGTTGCCGGGAAGCTAGAGTAAGTA
GTTCGCCAGTTAATAGTTTGCGCAACGTTGTTGCCATTGCTACAGGCATCGTGGTGTCACGCTCGTCGTT
TGGTATGGCTTCATTCAGCTCCGGTTCCCAACGATCAAGGCGAGTTACATGATCCCCCATGTTGTGCAAA
AAAGCGGTTAGCTCCTTCGGTCCTCCGATCGTTGTCAGAAGTAAGTTGGCCGCAGTGTTATCACTCATGG
TTATGGCAGCACTGCATAATTCTCTTACTGTCATGCCATCCGTAAGATGCTTTTCTGTGACTGGTGAGTA
CTCAACCAAGTCATTCTGAGAATAGTGTATGCGGCGACCGAGTTGCTCTTGCCCGGCGTCAATACGGGAT
AATACCGCGCCACATAGCAGAACTTTAAAAGTGCTCATCATTGGAAAACGTTCTTCGGGGCGAAAACTCT
CAAGGATCTTACCGCTGTTGAGATCCAGTTCGATGTAACCCACTCGTGCACCCAACTGATCTTCAGCATC
TTTTACTTTCACCAGCGTTTCTGGGTGAGCAAAAACAGGAAGGCAAAATGCCGCAAAAAAGGGAATAAGG
GCGACACGGAAATGTTGAATACTCATACTCTTCCTTTTTCAATATTATTGAAGCATTTATCAGGGTTATT
GTCTCATGAGCGGATACATATTTGAATGTAGCTCCGAATTTCTCGAGGGCTTGTCGACGACGGCGGTCTC
CGTCGTCAGGATCATGAATTCGACCCGCCTGCCACCATGACCGAGTACAAGCCCACGGTGCGCCTCGCCA
CCCGCGACGACGTCCCCCGGGCCGTACGCACCCTCGCCGCCGCGTTCGCCGACTACCCCGCCACGCGCCA
CACCGTCGACCCGGACCGCCACATCGAGCGGGTCACCGAGCTGCAAGAACTCTTCCTCACGCGCGTCGGG
CTCGACATCGGCAAGGTGTGGGTCGCGGACGACGGCGCCGCGGTGGCGGTCTGGACCACGCCGGAGAGCG
TCGAAGCGGGGGCGGTGTTCGCCGAGATCGGCCCGCGCATGGCCGAGTTGAGCGGTTCCCGGCTGGCCGC
GCAGCAACAGATGGAAGGCCTCCTGGCGCCGCACCGGCCCAAGGAGCCCGCGTGGTTCCTGGCCACCGTC
GGCGTCTCGCCCGACCACCAGGGCAAGGGTCTGGGCAGCGCCGTCGTGCTCCCCGGAGTGGAGGCGGCCG
AGCGCGCCGGGGTGCCCGCCTTCCTGGAGACATCCGCGCCCCGCAACCTCCCCTTCTACGAGCGGCTCGG
CTTCACCGTCACCGCCGACGTCGAGGTGCCCGAAGGACCGCGCACCTGGTGCATGACCCGCAAGCCCGGT
GCCTGATACGCGTGAATTCACTCCTCAGGTGCAGGCTGCCTATCAGAAGGTGGTGGCTGGTGTGGCCAAT
GCCCTGGCTCACAAATACCACTGAGATCTTTTTCCCTCTGCCAAAAATTATGGGGACATCATGAAGCCCC
TTGAGCATCTGACTTCTGGCTAATAAAGGAAATTTATTTTCATTGCAATAGTGTGTTGGAATTTTTTGTG
TCTCTCACTCGGAAGGACATATGGGAGGGCAAATCATTTAAAACATCAGAATGAGTATTTGGTTTAGAGT
TTGGCAACATATGCCCATATGCTGGCTGCCATGAACAAAGGTTGGCTATAAAGAGGTCATCAGTATATGA
AACAGCCCCCTGCTGTCCATTCCTTATTCCATAGAAAAGCCTTGACTTGAGGTTAGATTTTTTTTATATT
TTGTTTTGTGTTATTTTTTTCTTTAACATCCCTAAAATTTTCCTTACATGTTTTACTAGCCAGATTTTTC
CTCCTCTCCTGACTACTCCCAGTCATAGCTGTCCCTCTTCTCTTATGGAGATCCCTCGACCTGCAGCCCA
AGCTTGAATTCTCTAGAATTACCCTGTTATCCCTATGCTTGGTTTACCGAGCTCTTATTGGTTTTCAAAC
TTCATTGACTGTGCCCAACGCGCCTGGGAGCTCACGGGGACAGCCCCCCCCCAAAGCCCCCAGGGATGTA
ATTACGTCCCTCCCCCGCTAGGGGGCAGCAGCGAGCCGCCCGGGGCTCCGCTCCGGTCCGGCGCTCCCCC
CGCATCCCCGAGCCGGCAGCGTGCGGGGACAGCCCGGGCACGGGGAAGGTGGCACGGGATCGCTTTCCTC
TGAACGCTTCTCGCTGCTCTTTGAGCCTGCAGACACCTGGGGGGATACGGGGAAAAAGCTAGGCTGAAAG
ACCGGTTCTTAGAATGACACGCGCCTGGGAGCTCACGGGGACAGCCCCCCCCCAAAGCCCCCAGGGATGT
AATTACGTCCCTCCCCCGCTAGGGGGCAGCAGCGAGCCGCCCGGGGCTCCGCTCCGGTCCGGCGCTCCCC
CCGCATCCCCGAGCCGGCAGCGTGCGGGGACAGCCCGGGCACGGGGAAGGTGGCACGGGATCGCTTTCCT
CTGAACGCTTCTCGCTGCTCTTTGAGCCTGCAGACACCTGGGGGGATACGGGGAAAAAGCTAACTTCTGA
GACGACAACTTTGTATAGAAAAGTTGGCTCCGAATTCGCCCTTGACAGCAGAGATCCAGTTTGGTTAATT
AATTGGCTCCGGTGCCCGTCAGTGGGCAGAGCGCACATCGCCCACAGTCCCCGAGAAGTTGTGGGGAGGG
GTCGGCAATTGAACCGGTGCCTAGAGAAGGTGGCGCGGGGTAAACTGGGAAAGTGATGTCGTGTACTGGC
TCCGCCTTTTTCCCGAGGGTGGGGGAGAACCGTATATAAGTGCAGTAGTCGCCGTGAACGTTCTTTTTCG
CAACGGGTTTGCCGCCAGAACACAGGTAAGTGCCGTGTGTGGTTCCCGCGGGCCTGGCCTCTTTACGGGT
TATGGCCCTTGCGTGCCTTGAATTACTTCCACCTGGCTGCAGTACGTGATTCTTGATCCCGAGCTTCGGG
TTGGAAGTGGGTGGGAGAGTTCGAGGCCTTGCGCTTAAGGAGCCCCTTCGCCTCGTGCTTGAGTTGAGGC
CTGGCCTGGGCGCTGGGGCCGCCGCGTGCGAATCTGGTGGCACCTTCGCGCCTGTCTCGCTGCTTTCGAT
AAGTCTCTAGCCATTTAAAATTTTTGATGACCTGCTGCGACGCTTTTTTTCTGGCAAGATAGTCTTGTAA
ATGCGGGCCAAGATCTGCACACTGGTATTTCGGTTTTTGGGGCCGCGGGCGGCGACGGGGCCCGTGCGTC
CCAGCGCACATGTTCGGCGAGGCGGGGCCTGCGAGCGCGGCCACCGAGAATCGGACGGGGGTAGTCTCAA
GCTGGCCGGCCTGCTCTGGTGCCTGGCCTCGCGCCGCCGTGTATCGCCCCGCCCTGGGCGGCAAGGCTGG
CCCGGTCGGCACCAGTTGCGTGAGCGGAAAGATGGCCGCTTCCCGGCCCTGCTGCAGGGAGCTCAAAATG
GAGGACGCGGCGCTCGGGAGAGCGGGCGGGTGAGTCACCCACACAAAGGAAAAGGGCCTTTCCGTCCTCA
GCCGTCGCTTCATGTGACTCCACGGAGTACCGGGCGCCGTCCAGGCACCTCGATTAGTTCTCGAGCTTTT
GGAGTACGTCGTCTTTAGGTTGGGGGGAGGGGTTTTATGCGATGGAGTTTCCCCACACTGAGTGGGTGGA
GACTGAAGTTAGGCCAGCTTGGCACTTGATGTAATTCTCCTTGGAATTTGCCCTTTTTGAGTTTGGATCT
TGGTTCATTCTCAAGCCTCAGACAGTGGTTCAAAGTTTTTTTCTTCCATTTCAGGTGTCGTGAGAAGGGC
GAATTCGACCCAAGTTTGTACAAAAAAGCAGGCTGGATCCAGGTGCCACCATGGTGAGCGAGCTGATTAA
GGAGAACATGCACATGAAGCTGTACATGGAGGGCACCGTGAACAACCACCACTTCAAGTGCACATCCGAG
GGCGAAGGCAAGCCCTACGAGGGCACCCAGACCATGAGAATCAAGGCGGTCGAGGGCGGCCCTCTCCCCT
TCGCCTTCGACATCCTGGCTACCAGCTTCATGTACGGCAGCAAAACCTTCATCAACCACACCCAGGGCAT
CCCCGACTTCTTTAAGCAGTCCTTCCCCGAGGGCTTCACATGGGAGAGAGTCACCACATACGAAGATGGG
GGCGTGCTGACCGCTACCCAGGACACCAGCCTCCAGGACGGCTGCCTCATCTACAACGTCAAGATCAGAG
GGGTGAACTTCCCATCCAACGGCCCTGTGATGCAGAAGAAAACACTCGGCTGGGAGGCCTCCACCGAGAC
ACTGTACCCCGCTGACGGCGGCCTGGAAGGCAGAGCCGACATGGCCCTGAAGCTCGTGGGCGGGGGCCAC
CTGATCTGCAACCTTAAGACCACATACAGATCCAAGAAACCCGCTAAGAACCTCAAGATGCCCGGCGTCT
ACTATGTGGACAGGAGACTGGAAAGAATCAAGGAGGCCGACAAAGAGACATACGTCGAGCAGCACGAGGT
GGCTGTGGCCAGATACTGCGACCTCCCTAGCAAACTGGGGCACAAACTTAATTGAGAATTCTACCACCCA
GCTTTCTTGTACAAAGTGGTACGTCTCAAGACCAGAGGTCTCTGCTTCACTTAGACAAAAGTCAAGCTTA
TCCTAAACAAAAGTCAAGCTTATCCTAAACAAAAGTCAAGCTTATCCTAAACAAAAGTCAAGCTTATCCT
AAACAACCAGAAGAGACCTGTGCTTCACTCCTCAGGTGCAGGCTGCCTATCAGAAGGTGGTGGCTGGTGT
GGCCAATGCCCTGGCTCACAAATACCACTGAGATCTTTTTCCCTCTGCCAAAAATTATGGGGACATCATG
AAGCCCCTTGAGCATCTGACTTCTGGCTAATAAAGGAAATTTATTTTCATTGCAATAGTGTGTTGGAATT
TTTTGTGTCTCTCACTCGGAAGGACATATGGGAGGGCAAATCATTTAAAACATCAGAATGAGTATTTGGT
TTAGAGTTTGGCAACATATGCCCATATGCTGGCTGCCATGAACAAAGGTTGGCTATAAAGAGGTCATCAG
TATATGAAACAGCCCCCTGCTGTCCATTCCTTATTCCATAGAAAAGCCTTGACTTGAGGTTAGATTTTTT
TTATATTTTGTTTTGTGTTATTTTTTTCTTTAACATCCCTAAAATTTTCCTTACATGTTTTACTAGCCAG
ATTTTTCCTCCTCTCCTGACTACTCCCAGTCATAGCTGTCCCTCTTCTCTTATGGAGATCCCGAGCGGTG
CGTTTTTATGCTTGTAGTATTGTATAATGTTTTTAAGATCCAAGCTTCTGACCTCTTCTCTTCCTCCCAC
AGGGCCTCGAGACAATTGCATCGATGGTACCAGTGAAAGTCTGCAATGAATTCGAGTTGGCGCGCCTGTC
ATTCTAAATCTCTCTTTCAGCCTAAAGCTTTTTCCCCGTATCCCCCCAGGTGTCTGCAGGCTCAAAGAGC
AGCGAGAAGCGTTCAGAGGAAAGCGATCCCGTGCCACCTTCCCCGTGCCCGGGCTGTCCCCGCACGCTGC
CGGCTCGGGGATGCGGGGGGAGCGCCGGACCGGAGCGGAGCCCCGGGCGGCTCGCTGCTGCCCCCTAGCG
GGGGAGGGACGTAATTACATCCCTGGGGGCTTTGGGAGGGGGCTGTCCCCGTGAGCTCCCAGGCGCGCCT
GTCATTCTAAATCTCTCTTTCAGCCTAAAGCTTTTTCCCCGTATCCCCCCAGGTGTCTGCAGGCTCAAAG
AGCAGCGAGAAGCGTTCAGAGGAAAGCGATCCCGTGCCACCTTCCCCGTGCCCGGGCTGTCCCCGCACGC
TGCCGGCTCGGGGATGCGGGGGGAGCGCCGGACCGGAGCGGAGCCCCGGGCGGCTCGCTGCTGCCCCCTA
GCGGGGGAGGGACGTAATTACATCCCTGGGGGCTTTGGGGGGGGGCTGTCCCCGTGAGCTCCCAGGCGCG
CCAACTCGGTACCGTATCGATGTCGACGTTAACGCTAGTGATATCAACTTTGTATAGAAAAGTTGGCTCC
GAATTCGCCCTTGACAGCAGAGATCCAGTTTGGTTAATTAATTGGCTCCGGTGCCCGTCAGTGGGCAGAG
CGCACATCGCCCACAGTCCCCGAGAAGTTGTGGGGAGGGGTCGGCAATTGAACCGGTGCCTAGAGAAGGT
GGCGCGGGGTAAACTGGGAAAGTGATGTCGTGTACTGGCTCCGCCTTTTTCCCGAGGGTGGGGGAGAACC
GTATATAAGTGCAGTAGTCGCCGTGAACGTTCTTTTTCGCAACGGGTTTGCCGCCAGAACACAGGTAAGT
GCCGTGTGTGGTTCCCGCGGGCCTGGCCTCTTTACGGGTTATGGCCCTTGCGTGCCTTGAATTACTTCCA
CCTGGCTGCAGTACGTGATTCTTGATCCCGAGCTTCGGGTTGGAAGTGGGTGGGAGAGTTCGAGGCCTTG
CGCTTAAGGAGCCCCTTCGCCTCGTGCTTGAGTTGAGGCCTGGCCTGGGCGCTGGGGCCGCCGCGTGCGA
ATCTGGTGGCACCTTCGCGCCTGTCTCGCTGCTTTCGATAAGTCTCTAGCCATTTAAAATTTTTGATGAC
CTGCTGCGACGCTTTTTTTCTGGCAAGATAGTCTTGTAAATGCGGGCCAAGATCTGCACACTGGTATTTC
GGTTTTTGGGGCCGCGGGCGGCGACGGGGCCCGTGCGTCCCAGCGCACATGTTCGGCGAGGCGGGGCCTG
CGAGCGCGGCCACCGAGAATCGGACGGGGGTAGTCTCAAGCTGGCCGGCCTGCTCTGGTGCCTGGCCTCG
CGCCGCCGTGTATCGCCCCGCCCTGGGCGGCAAGGCTGGCCCGGTCGGCACCAGTTGCGTGAGCGGAAAG
ATGGCCGCTTCCCGGCCCTGCTGCAGGGAGCTCAAAATGGAGGACGCGGCGCTCGGGAGAGCGGGCGGGT
GAGTCACCCACACAAAGGAAAAGGGCCTTTCCGTCCTCAGCCGTCGCTTCATGTGACTCCACGGAGTACC
GGGCGCCGTCCAGGCACCTCGATTAGTTCTCGAGCTTTTGGAGTACGTCGTCTTTAGGTTGGGGGGAGGG
GTTTTATGCGATGGAGTTTCCCCACACTGAGTGGGTGGAGACTGAAGTTAGGCCAGCTTGGCACTTGATG
TAATTCTCCTTGGAATTTGCCCTTTTTGAGTTTGGATCTTGGTTCATTCTCAAGCCTCAGACAGTGGTTC
AAAGTTTTTTTCTTCCATTTCAGGTGTCGTGAGAAGGGCGAATTCGACCCAAGTTTGTACAAAAAAGCAG
GCTCGCCACCATGGTGAGCAAGGGCGAGGAGCTGTTCACCGGGGTGGTGCCCATCCTGGTCGAGCTGGAC
GGCGACGTAAACGGCCACAAGTTCAGCGTGAGGGGCGAGGGCGAGGGCGATGCCACCAACGGCAAGCTGA
CCCTGAAGTTCATCTGCACCACCGGCAAGCTGCCCGTGCCCTGGCCCACCCTCGTGACCACCCTGAGCCA
CGGCGTGCAGTGCTTCGCCCGCTACCCCGACCACATGAAGCAGCACGACTTCTTCAAGTCCGCCATGCCC
GAAGGCTACGTCCAGGAGCGCACCATCTTCTTCAAGGACGACGGCACCTACAAGACCCGCGCCGAGGTGA
AGTTCGAGGGCGACACCCTAGTGAACCGCATCGAGCTGAAGGGCGTCGACTTCAAGGAGGACGGCAACAT
CCTGGGGCACAAGCTGGAGTACAACTTCAACAGCCACAACATCTATATCATGGCCGTCAAGCAGAAGAAC
GGCATCAAGGTGAACTTCAAGATCCGCCACAACGTGGAGGACGGCAGCGTGCAGCTCGCCGACCACTACC
AGCAGAACACCCCCATCGGCGACGGCCCCGTGCTGCTGCCCGACAGCCACTACCTGAGCACCCAGTCCGT
GCTGAGCAAAGACCCCAACGAGAAGCGCGATCACATGGTCCTGCTGGAGTTCCGCACCGCCGCCGGGATC
ACTCTCGGCATGGACGAGCTGTACAAGTAATACCACCCAGCTTTCTTGTACAAAGTGGTACGCGTGAATT
CACTCCTCAGGTGCAGGCTGCCTATCAGAAGGTGGTGGCTGGTGTGGCCAATGCCCTGGCTCACAAATAC
CACTGAGATCTTTTTCCCTCTGCCAAAAATTATGGGGACATCATGAAGCCCCTTGAGCATCTGACTTCTG
GCTAATAAAGGAAATTTATTTTCATTGCAATAGTGTGTTGGAATTTTTTGTGTCTCTCACTCGGAAGGAC
ATATGGGAGGGCAAATCATTTAAAACATCAGAATGAGTATTTGGTTTAGAGTTTGGCAACATATGCCCAT
ATGCTGGCTGCCATGAACAAAGGTTGGCTATAAAGAGGTCATCAGTATATGAAACAGCCCCCTGCTGTCC
ATTCCTTATTCCATAGAAAAGCCTTGACTTGAGGTTAGATTTTTTTTATATTTTGTTTTGTGTTATTTTT
TTCTTTAACATCCCTAAAATTTTCCTTACATGTTTTACTAGCCAGATTTTTCCTCCTCTCCTGACTACTC
CCAGTCATAGCTGTCCCTCTTCTCTTATGGAGATCCCTCGACCTGCAGCCCAAGCTTGGCGTAATCATGG
TCATAGCTGTTTCCTGTGTGAAATTGTTATCCGCTCACAATTCCACACAACATACGAGCCGGAAGCATAA
AGTGTAAAGCCTGGGGTGCCTAATGAGTGAGCTAACTCACATTAATTGCGTTGCGCTCACTGCCCGCTTT
CCAGTCGGGAAACCTGTCGTGCCAGCGGATCGACAGTACTAAGCTTGGTCTAATACCCAATCTCTCGTCT
TATCCAGATGTTTTATACGCCTCTGGCCCGTGTCTCAAAATCTCTGATGTTACATTGCACAAGATAAAAT
AATATCATCATGAACAATAAAACTGTCTGCTTACATAAACAGTAATACAAGGGGTGTTATGAGCCATATT
CAACGGGAAACGTCGAGGCCGCGATTAAATTCCAACATGGATGCTGATTTATATGGGTATAAATGGGCTC
GCGATAATGTCGGGCAATCAGGTGCGACAATCTATCGCTTGTATGGGAAGCCCGATGCGCCAGAGTTGTT
TCTGAAACATGGCAAAGGTAGCGTTGCCAATGATGTTACAGATGAGATGGTCAGACTAAACTGGCTGACG
GAATTTATGCCTCTTCCGACCATCAAGCATTTTATCCGTACTCCTGATGATGCATGGTTACTCACCACTG
CGATCCCCGGAAAAACAGCATTCCAGGTATTAGAAGAATATCCTGATTCAGGTGAAAATATTGTTGATGC
GCTGGCAGTGTTCCTGCGCCGGTTGCATTCGATTCCTGTTTGTAATTGTCCTTTTAACAGCGATCGCGTA
TTTCGTCTCGCTCAGGCGCAATCACGAATGAATAACGGTTTGGTTGATGCGAGTGATTTTGATGACGAGC
GTAATGGCTGGCCTGTTGAACAAGTCTGGAAAGAAATGCATAAACTTTTGCCATTCTCACCGGATTCAGT
CGTCACTCATGGTGATTTCTCACTTGATAACCTTATTTTTGACGAGGGGAAATTAATAGGTTGTATTGAT
GTTGGACGAGTCGGAATCGCAGACCGATACCAGGATCTTGCCATCCTATGGAACTGCCTCGGTGAGTTTT
CTCCTTCATTACAGAAACGGCTTTTTCAAAAATATGGTATTGATAATCCTGATATGAATAAATTGCAGTT
TCATTTGATGCTCGATGAGTTTTTCTAATCAGAATTGGTTAATTGGTTGTAACACTGGCAGAGCATTACG
CTGACTTGACGGGACGGCGCAAGCTCATGACCAAAATCCCTTAACGTGAGTTACGCGTCGTTCCACTGAG
CGTCAGAGGTATCACTAGTATTACAGAGGTAAGTTATAACAGTCGCCTAACCC
