>Addgene plasmid #103704 | LSB-hsa-miR-651-5p | depositor partial sequence | sequence record 196457 | hsa-miR-651-5p target
CAAAAGTCAAGCTTATCCTAAA
